>Addgene plasmid #114380 | pAAVS1-TRE-MA4-GFP | depositor full sequence | sequence record 215872 | pAAVS1-TRE-MA4-GFP sequence 14873 bps
CTTCCGCTTCCTCGCTCACTGACTCGCTGCGCTCGGTCGTTCGGCTGCGGCGAGCGGTATCAGCTCACTC
AAAGGCGGTAATACGGTTATCCACAGAATCAGGGGATAACGCAGGAAAGAACATGTGAGCAAAAGGCCAG
CAAAAGGCCAGGAACCGTAAAAAGGCCGCGTTGCTGGCGTTTTTCCATAGGCTCCGCCCCCCTGACGAGC
ATCACAAAAATCGACGCTCAAGTCAGAGGTGGCGAAACCCGACAGGACTATAAAGATACCAGGCGTTTCC
CCCTGGAAGCTCCCTCGTGCGCTCTCCTGTTCCGACCCTGCCGCTTACCGGATACCTGTCCGCCTTTCTC
CCTTCGGGAAGCGTGGCGCTTTCTCATAGCTCACGCTGTAGGTATCTCAGTTCGGTGTAGGTCGTTCGCT
CCAAGCTGGGCTGTGTGCACGAACCCCCCGTTCAGCCCGACCGCTGCGCCTTATCCGGTAACTATCGTCT
TGAGTCCAACCCGGTAAGACACGACTTATCGCCACTGGCAGCAGCCACTGGTAACAGGATTAGCAGAGCG
AGGTATGTAGGCGGTGCTACAGAGTTCTTGAAGTGGTGGCCTAACTACGGCTACACTAGAAGAACAGTAT
TTGGTATCTGCGCTCTGCTGAAGCCAGTTACCTTCGGAAAAAGAGTTGGTAGCTCTTGATCCGGCAAACA
AACCACCGCTGGTAGCGGTGGTTTTTTTGTTTGCAAGCAGCAGATTACGCGCAGAAAAAAAGGATCTCAA
GAAGATCCTTTGATCTTTTCTACGGGGTCTGACGCTCAGTGGAACGAAAACTCACGTTAAGGGATTTTGG
TCATGAGACAATAACCCTGATAAATGCTTCAATAATATTGAAAAAGGAAGAGTATGAGTATTCAACATTT
CCGTGTCGCCCTTATTCCCTTTTTTGCGGCATTTTGCCTTCCTGTTTTTGCTCACCCAGAAACGCTGGTG
AAAGTAAAAGATGCTGAAGATCAGTTGGGTGCACGAGTGGGTTACATCGAACTGGATCTCAACAGCGGTA
AGATCCTTGAGAGTTTTCGCCCCGAAGAACGTTTTCCAATGATGAGCACTTTTAAAGTTCTGCTATGTGG
CGCGGTATTATCCCGTATTGACGCCGGGCAAGAGCAACTCGGTCGCCGCATACACTATTCTCAGAATGAC
TTGGTTGAGTACTCACCAGTCACAGAAAAGCATCTTACGGATGGCATGACAGTAAGAGAATTATGCAGTG
CTGCCATAACCATGAGTGATAACACTGCGGCCAACTTACTTCTGACAACGATCGGAGGACCGAAGGAGCT
AACCGCTTTTTTGCACAACATGGGGGATCATGTAACTCGCCTTGATCGTTGGGAACCGGAGCTGAATGAA
GCCATACCAAACGACGAGCGTGACACCACGATGCCTGTAGCAATGGCAACAACGTTGCGCAAACTATTAA
CTGGCGAACTACTTACTCTAGCTTCCCGGCAACAATTAATAGACTGGATGGAGGCGGATAAAGTTGCAGG
ACCACTTCTGCGCTCGGCCCTTCCGGCTGGCTGGTTTATTGCTGATAAATCTGGAGCCGGTGAGCGTGGG
TCTCGCGGTATCATTGCAGCACTGGGGCCAGATGGTAAGCCCTCCCGTATCGTAGTTATCTACACGACGG
GGAGTCAGGCAACTATGGATGAACGAAATAGACAGATCGCTGAGATAGGTGCCTCACTGATTAAGCATTG
GTAACTGTCAGACCAAGTTTACTCATATATACTTTAGATTGATTTAAAACTTCATTTTTAATTTAAAAGG
ATCTAGGTGAAGATCCTTTTTGATAATCTCATGAGCGGATACATATTTGAATGTATTTAGAAAAATAAAC
AAATAGGGGTTCCGCGCACATTTCCCCGAAAAGTGCCACCTGATGCGGTGTGAAATACCGCACAGATGCG
TAAGGAGAAAATACCGCATCAGGAAATTGTAAGCGTTAATAATTCAGAAGAACTCGTCAAGAAGGCGATA
GAAGGCGATGCGCTGCGAATCGGGAGCGGCGATACCGTAAAGCACGAGGAAGCGGTCAGCCCATTCGCCG
CCAAGCTCTTCAGCAATATCACGGGTAGCCAACGCTATGTCCTGATAGCGGTCCGCCACACCCAGCCGGC
CACAGTCGATGAATCCAGAAAAGCGGCCATTTTCCACCATGATATTCGGCAAGCAGGCATCGCCATGGGT
CACGACGAGATCCTCGCCGTCGGGCATGCTCGCCTTGAGCCTGGCGAACAGTTCGGCTGGCGCGAGCCCC
TGATGCTCTTCGTCCAGATCATCCTGATCGACAAGACCGGCTTCCATCCGAGTACGTGCTCGCTCGATGC
GATGTTTCGCTTGGTGGTCGAATGGGCAGGTAGCCGGATCAAGCGTATGCAGCCGCCGCATTGCATCAGC
CATGATGGATACTTTCTCGGCAGGAGCAAGGTGAGATGACAGGAGATCCTGCCCCGGCACTTCGCCCAAT
AGCAGCCAGTCCCTTCCCGCTTCAGTGACAACGTCGAGCACAGCTGCGCAAGGAACGCCCGTCGTGGCCA
GCCACGATAGCCGCGCTGCCTCGTCTTGCAGTTCATTCAGGGCACCGGACAGGTCGGTCTTGACAAAAAG
AACCGGGCGCCCCTGCGCTGACAGCCGGAACACGGCGGCATCAGAGCAGCCGATTGTCTGTTGTGCCCAG
TCATAGCCGAATAGCCTCTCCACCCAAGCGGCCGGAGAACCTGCGTGCAATCCATCTTGTTCAATCATGC
GAAACGATCCTCATCCTGTCTCTTGATCAGAGCTTGATCCCCTGCGCCATCAGATCCTTGGCGGCAAGAA
AGCCATCCAGTTTACTTTGCAGGGCTTCCCAACCTTACCAGAGGGCGCCCCAGCTGGCAATTCCGGTTCG
CTTGCTGTCCATAAAACCGCCCAGTCTAGCTATCGCCATGTAAGCCCACTGCAAGCTACCTGCTTTCTCT
TTGCGCTTGCGTTTTCCCTTGTCCAGATAGCCCAGTAGCTGACATTCATCCGGGGTCAGCACCGTTTCTG
CGGACTGGCTTTCTACGTGAAAAGGATCTAGGTGAAGATCCTTTTTGATAATCTCATGCCTGACATTTAT
ATTCCCCAGAACATCAGGTTAATGGCGTTTTTGATGTCATTTTCGCGGTGGCTGAGATCAGCCACTTCTT
CCCCGATAACGGAGACCGGCACACTGGCCATATCGGTGGTCATCATGCGCCAGCTTTCATCCCCGATATG
CACCACCGGGTAAAGTTCACGGGAGACTTTATCTGACAGCAGACGTGCACTGGCCAGGGGGATCACCATC
CGTCGCCCCGGCGTGTCAATAATATCACTCTGTACATCCACAAACAGACGATAACGGCTCTCTCTTTTAT
AGGTGTAAACCTTAAACTGCCGTACGTATAGGCTGCGCAACTGTTGGGAAGGGCGATCGGTGCGGGCCTC
TTCGCTATTACGCCAGCTGGCGAAAGGGGGATGTGCTGCAAGGCGATTAAGTTGGGTAACGCCAGGGTTT
TCCCAGTCACGACGTTGTAAAACGACGGCCAGTGAATTGTAATACGACTCACTATAGGGCGAATTGAATT
TAGCGGCCGCGAATTCGCCCTTGCCCTTAGAGCAGAGCCAGGAACCCCTGTAGGGAAGGGGCAGGAGAGC
CAGGGGCATGAGATGGTGGACGAGGAAGGGGGACAGGGAAGCCTGAGCGCCTCTCCTGGGCTTGCCAAGG
ACTCAAACCCAGAAGCCCAGAGCAGGGCCTTAGGGAAGCGGGACCCTGCTCTGGGCGGAGGAATATGTCC
CAGATAGCACTGGGGACTCTTTAAGGAAAGAAGGATGGAGAAAGAGAAAGGGAGTAGAGGCGGCCACGAC
CTGGTGAACACCTAGGACGCACCATTCTCACAAAGGGAGTTTTCCACACGGACACCCCCCTCCTCACCAC
AGCCCTGCCAGGACGGGGCTGGCTACTGGCCTTATCTCACAGGTAAAACTGACGCACGGAGGAACAATAT
AAATTGGGGACTAGAAAGGTGAAGAGCCAAAGTTAGAACTCAGGACCAACTTATTCTGATTTTGTTTTTC
CAAACTGCTTCTCCTCTTGGGAAGTGTAAGGAAGCTGCAGCACCAGGATCAGTGAAACGCACCAGACAGC
CGCGTCAGAGCAGCTCAGGTTCTGGGAGAGGGTAGCGCAGGGTGGCCACTGAGAACCGGGCAGGTCACGC
ATCCCCCCCTTCCCTCCCACCCCCTGCCAAGCTCTCCCTCCCAGGATCCTCTCTGGCTCCATCGTAAGCA
AACCTTAGAGGTTCTGGCAAGGAGAGAGATGGCTCCAGGAAATGGGGGTGTGTCACCAGATAAGGAATCT
GCCTAACAGGAGGTGGGGGTTAGACCCAATATCAGGAGACTAGGAAGGAGGAGGCCTAAGGATGGGGCTT
TTCTGTCACCAATCCTGTCCCTAGTAAAGCTTAGTACTGTCGAGTTTACTCCCTATCAGTGATAGAGAAC
GTATGTCGAGTTTACTCCCTATCAGTGATAGAGAACGATGTCGAGTTTACTCCCTATCAGTGATAGAGAA
CGTATGTCGAGTTTACTCCCTATCAGTGATAGAGAACGTATGTCGAGTTTACTCCCTATCAGTGATAGAG
AACGTATGTCGAGTTTATCCCTATCAGTGATAGAGAACGTATGTCGAGTTTACTCCCTATCAGTGATAGA
GAACGTATGTCGAGGTAGGCGTGTACGGTGGGAGGCCTATATAAGCAGAGCTCGTTTAGTGAACCGTCAG
ATCGCCTGGAGAATTCGATGGACTACAAGGACGACGATGACAAGGGCAATTCCGCGAACATGGCGCACAG
CTGTCGGTGGCGCTTCCCCGCCCGACCCGGGACCACCGGGGGCGGCGGCGGCGGGGGGCGCCGGGGCCTA
GGGGGCGCCCCGCGGCAACGCGTCCCGGCCCTGCTGCTTCCCCCCGGGCCCCCGGTCGGCGGTGGCGGCC
CCGGGGCGCCCCCCTCCCCCCCGGCTGTGGCGGCCGCGGCGGCGGCGGCGGGAAGCAGCGGGGCTGGGGT
TCCAGGGGGAGCGGCCGCCGCCTCAGCAGCCTCCTCGTCGTCCGCCTCGTCTTCGTCTTCGTCATCGTCC
TCAGCCTCTTCAGGGCCGGCCCTGCTCCGGGTGGGCCCGGGCTTCGACGCGGCGCTGCAGGTCTCGGCCG
CCATCGGCACCAACCTGCGCCGGTTCCGGGCCGTGTTTGGGGAGAGCGGCGGGGGAGGCGGCAGCGGAGA
GGATGAGCAATTCTTAGGTTTTGGCTCAGATGAAGAAGTCAGAGTGCGAAGTCCCACAAGGTCTCCTTCA
GTTAAAACTAGTCCTCGAAAACCTCGTGGGAGACCTAGAAGTGGCTCTGACCGAAATTCAGCTATCCTCT
CAGATCCATCTGTGTTTTCCCCTCTAAATAAATCAGAGACCAAATCTGGAGATAAGATCAAGAAGAAAGA
TTCTAAAAGTATAGAAAAGAAGAGAGGAAGACCTCCCACCTTCCCTGGAGTAAAAATCAAAATAACACAT
GGAAAGGACATTTCAGAGTTACCAAAGGGAAACAAAGAAGATAGCCTGAAAAAAATTAAAAGGACACCTT
CTGCTACGTTTCAGCAAGCCACAAAGATTAAAAAATTAAGAGCAGGTAAACTCTCTCCTCTCAAGTCTAA
GTTTAAGACAGGGAAGCTTCAAATAGGAAGGAAGGGGGTACAAATTGTACGACGGAGAGGAAGGCCTCCA
TCAACAGAAAGGATAAAGACCCCTTCGGGTCTCCTCATTAATTCTGAACTGGAAAAGCCCCAGAAAGTCC
GGAAAGACAAGGAAGGAACACCTCCACTTACAAAAGAAGATAAGACAGTTGTCAGACAAAGCCCTCGAAG
GATTAAGCCAGTTAGGATTATTCCTTCTTCAAAAAGGACAGATGCAACCATTGCTAAGCAACTCTTACAG
AGGGCAAAAAAGGGGGCTCAAAAGAAAATTGAAAAAGAAGCAGCTCAGCTGCAGGGAAGAAAGGTGAAGA
CACAGGTCAAAAATATTCGACAGTTCATCATGCCTGTTGTCAGTGCTATCTCCTCGCGGATCATTAAGAC
CCCTCGGCGGTTTATAGAGGATGAGGATTATGACCCTCCAATTAAAATTGCCCGATTAGAGTCTACACCG
AATAGTAGATTCAGTGCCCCGTCCTGTGGATCTTCTGAAAAATCAAGTGCAGCTTCTCAGCACTCCTCTC
AAATGTCTTCAGACTCCTCTCGATCTAGTAGCCCCAGTGTTGATACCTCCACAGACTCTCAGGCTTCTGA
GGAGATTCAGGTACTTCCTGAGGAGCGGAGCGATACCCCTGAAGTTCATCCTCCACTGCCCATTTCCCAG
TCCCCAGAAAATGAGAGTAATGATAGGAGAAGCAGAAGGTATTCAGTGTCGGAGAGAAGTTTTGGATCTA
GAACGACGAAAAAATTATCAACTCTACAAAGTGCCCCCCAGCAGCAGACCTCCTCGTCTCCACCTCCACC
TCTGCTGACTCCACCGCCACCACTGCAGCCAGCCTCCAGTATCTCTGACCACACACCTTGGCTTATGCCT
CCAACAATCCCCTTAGCATCACCATTTTTGCCTGCTTCCACTGCTCCTATGCAAGGGAAGCGAAAATCTA
TTTTGCGAGAACCGACATTTAGGTGGACTTCTTTAAAGCATTCTAGGTCAGAGCCACAATACTTTTCCTC
AGCAAAGTATGCCAAAGAAGGTCTTATTCGCAAACCAATATTTGATAATTTCCGACCCCCTCCACTAACT
CCCGAGGACGTTGGCTTTGCATCTGGTTTTTCTGCATCTGGTACCGCTGCTTCAGCCCGATTGTTTTCGC
CACTCCATTCTGGAACAAGGTTTGATATGCACAAAAGGAGCCCTCTTCTGAGAGCTCCAAGATTTACTCC
AAGTGAGGCTCACTCTAGAATATTTGAGTCTGTAACCTTGCCTAGTAATCGAACTTCTGCTGGAACATCT
TCTTCAGGAGTATCCAATAGAAAAAGGAAAAGAAAAGTGTTTAGTCCTATTCGATCTGAACCAAGATCTC
CTTCTCACTCCATGAGGACAAGAAGTGGAAGGCTTAGTAGTTCTGAGCTCTCACCTCTCACCCCCCCGTC
TTCTGTCTCTTCCTCGTTAAGCATTTCTGTTAGTCCTCTTGCCACTAGTGCCTTAAACCCAACTTTTACT
TTTCCTTCTCATTCCCTGACTCAGTCTGGGGAATCTGCAGAGAAAAATCAGAGACCAAGGAAGCAGACTA
GTGCTCCGGCAGAGCCATTTTCATCAAGTAGTCCTACTCCTCTCTTCCCTTGGTTTACCCCAGGCTCTCA
GACTGAAAGAGGGAGAAATAAAGACAAGGCCCCCGAGGAGCTGTCCAAAGATCGAGATGCTGACAAGAGC
GTGGAGAAGGACAAGAGTAGAGAGAGAGACCGGGAGAGAGAAAAGGAGAATAAGCGGGAGTCAAGGAAAG
AGAAAAGGAAAAAGGGATCAGAAATTCAGAGTAGTTCTGCTTTGTATCCTGTGGGTAGGGTTTCCAAAGA
GAAGGTTGTTGGTGAAGATGTTGCCACTTCATCTTCTGCCAAAAAAGCAACAGGGCGGAAGAAGTCTTCA
TCACATGATTCTGGGACTGATATTACTTCTGTGACTCTTGGGGATACAACAGCTGTCAAAACCAAAATAC
TTATAAAGAAAGGGAGAGGAAATCTGGAAAAAACCAACTTGGACCTCGGCCCAACTGCCCCATCCCTGGA
GAAGGAGAAAACCCTCTGCCTTTCCACTCCTTCATCTAGCACTGTTAAACATTCCACTTCCTCCATAGGC
TCCATGTTGGCTCAGGCAGACAAGCTTCCAATGACTGACAAGAGGGTTGCCAGCCTCCTAAAAAAGGCCA
AAGCTCAGCTCTGCAAGATTGAGAAGAGTAAGAGTCTTAAACAAACCGACCAGCCCAAAGCACAGGGTCA
AGAAAGTGACTCATCAGAGACCTCTGTGCGAGGACCCCGGATTAAACATGTCTGCAGAAGAGCAGCTGTT
GCCCTTGGCCGAAAACGAGCTGTGTTTCCTGATGACATGCCCACCCTGAGTGCCTTACCATGGGAAGAAC
GAGAAAAGATTTTGTCTTCCATGGGGAATGATGACAAGTCATCAATTGCTGGCTCAGAAGATGCTGAACC
TCTTGCTCCACCCATCAAACCAATTAAACCTGTCACTAGAAACAAGGCACCCCAGGAACCTCCAGTAAAG
AAAGGACGTCGATCGAGGCGGTGTGGGCAGTGTCCCGGCTGCCAGGTGCCTGAGGACTGTGGTGTTTGTA
CTAATTGCTTAGATAAGCCCAAGTTTGGTGGTCGCAATATAAAGAAGCAGTGCTGCAAGATGAGAAAATG
TCAGAATCTACAATGGATGCCTTCCAAAGCCTACCTGCAGAAGCAAGCTAAAGCTGTGAAAAAGAAAGAG
AAAAAGTCTAAGACCAGTGAAAAGAAAGACAGCAAAGAGAGCAGTGTTGTGAAGAACGTGGTGGACTCTA
GTCAGAAACCTACCCCATCAGCAAGAGAGGATCCTGCCCCAAAGAAAAGCAGTAGTGAGCCTCCTCCACG
AAAGCCCGTCGAGGAAAAGAGTGAAGAAGGGAATGTCTCGGCCCCTGGGCCTGAATCCAAACAGGCCACC
ACTCCAGCTTCCAGGAAGTCAAGCAAGCAGGTCTCCCAGCCAGCACTGGTCATCCCGCCTCAGCCACCTA
CTACAGGACCGCCAAGAAAAGAAGTTCCCAAAACCACTCCTAGTGAGCCCAAGAAAAAGCAGCCTCCACC
ACCAGAATCAGGTCCAGAGCAGAGCAAACAGAAAAAAGTGGCTCCCCGCCCAAGTATCCCTGTAAAACAA
AAACCAAAAGAAAAGGAAAAACCACCTCCGGTCAATAAGCAGGAGAATGCAGGCACTTTGAACATCCTCA
GCACTCTCTCCAATGGCAATAGTTCTAAGCAAAAAATTCCAGCAGATGGAGTCCACAGGATCAGAGTGGA
CTTTAAGGAGGATTGTGAAGCAGAAAATGTGTGGGAGATGGGAGGCTTAGGAATCTTGACTTCTGTTCCT
ATAACACCCAGGGTGGTTTGCTTTCTCTGTGCCAGTAGTGGGCATGTAGAGTTTCTAGAGCAGACCTACT
CCAATGAAGTCCATTGTGTTGAAGAGATTCTGAAGGAAATGACCCATTCATGGCCGCCTCCTTTGACAGC
AATACATACGCCTAGTACAGCTGAGCCATCCAAGTTTCCTTTCCCTACAAAGGACTCTCAGCATGTCAGT
TCTGTAACCCAAAACCAAAAACAATATGATACATCTTCAAAAACTCACTCAAATTCTCAGCAAGGAACGT
CATCCATGCTCGAAGACGACCTTCAGCTCAGTGACAGTGAGGACAGTGACAGTGAACAAACCCCAGAGAA
GCCTCCCTCCTCATCTGCACCTCCAAGTGCTCCACAGTCCCTTCCAGAACCAGTGGCATCAGCACATTCC
AGCAGTGCAGAGTCAGAAAGCACCAGTGACTCAGACAGTTCCTCAGACTCAGAGAGCGAGAGCAGTTCAA
GTGACAGCGAAGAAAATGAGCCCCTAGAAACCCCAGCTCCGGAGCCTGAGCCTCCAACAACAAACAAATG
GCAGCTGGACAACTGGCTGACCAAAGTCAGCCAGCCAGCTGCGCCACCAGAGGGCCCCAGGAGCACAGAG
CCCCCACGGCGGCACCCAGAGAGTAAGGGCAGCAGCGACAGTGCCACGAGTCAGGAGCATTCTGAATCCA
AAGATCCTCCCCCTAAAAGCTCCAGCAAAGCCCCCCGGGCCCCACCCGAAGCCCCCCACCCCGGAAAGAG
GAGCTGTCAGAAGTCTCCGGCACAGCAGGAGCCCCCACAAAGGCAAACCGTTGGAACCAAACAACCCAAA
AAACCTGTCAAGGCCTCTGCCCGGGCAGGTTCACGGACCAGCCTGCAGGGGGAAAGGGAGCCAGGGCTTC
TTCCCTATGGCTCCCGAGACCAGACTTCCAAAGACAAGCCCAAGGTGAAGACGAAAGGACGGCCCCGGGC
CGCAGCAAGCAACGAACCCAAGCCAGCAGTGCCCCCCTCCAGTGAGAAGAAGAAGCACAAGAGCTCCCTC
CCTGCCCCCTCTAAGGCTCTCTCAGGCCCAGAACCCGCGAAGGACAATGTGGAGGACAGGACCCCTGAGC
ACTTTGCTCTTGTTCCCCTGACTGAGAGCCAGGGCCCACCCCACAGTGGCAGCGGCAGCAGGACTAGTGG
CTGCCGCCAAGCCGTGGTGGTCCAGGAGGACAGCCGCAAAGACAGACTCCCATTGCCTTTGAGAGACACC
AAGCTGCTCTCACCGCTCAGGGACACTCCTCCCCCACAAAGCTTGATGGTGAAGATCACCCTAGACCTGC
TCTCTCGGATACCCCAGCCTCCCGGGAAGGGGAGCCGCCAGAGGAAAGCAGAAGATAAACAGCCGCCCGC
AGGGAAGAAGCACAGCTCTGAGAAGAGGAGCTCAGACAGCTCAAGCAAGTTGGCCAAAAAGAGAAAGGGT
GAAGCAGAAAGAGACTGTGATAACAAGAAAATCAGACTGGAGAAGGAAATCAAATCACAGTCATCTTCAT
CTTCATCCTCCCACAAAGAATCTTCTAAAACAAAGCCCTCCAGGCCCTCCTCACAGTCCTCAAAGAAGGA
AATGCTCCCCCCGCCACCCGTGTCCTCGTCCTCCCAGAAGCCAGCCAAGCCTGCACTTAAGAGGTCAAGG
CGGGAAGCAGACACCTGTGGCCAGGACCCTCCCAAAAGTGCCAGCAGTACCAAGAGCAACCACAAAGACT
CTTCCATTCCCAAGCAGAGAAGAGTAGAGGGGAAGGGCTCCAGAAGCTCCTCGGAGCACAAGGGTTCTTC
CGGAGATACTGCAAATCCTTTTCCAGTGCCTTCTTTGCCAAATGGTAACTCTAAACCAGGGAAGCCTCAA
GTGAAGTTTGACAAACAACAAGCAGACCTTCACATGAGGGAGGCAAAAAAGATGAAGCAGAAAGCAGAGT
TAATGACGGACAGGGTTGGAAAGGCTTTTAAGTACCTGGAAGCCGTCTTGTCCTTCATTGAGTGCGGAAT
TGCCACAGAGTCTGAAAGCCAGTCATCCAAGTCAGCTTACTCTGTCTACTCAGAAACTGTAGATCTCATT
AAATTCATAATGTCATTAAAATCCTTCTCAGATGCCACAGCGCCAACACAAGAGAAAATATTTGCTGTTT
TATGCATGCGTTGCCAGTCCATTTTGAACATGGCGATGTTTCGTTGTAAAAAAGACATAGCAATAAAGTA
TTCTCGTACTCTTAATAAACACTTCGAGAGTTCTTCCAAAGTCGCCCAGGCACCTTCTCCATGCATTGCA
AGCACAGGCACACCATCCCCTCTTTCCCCAATGCCTTCTCCTGCCAGCTCCGTAGGGTCCCAGTCAAGTG
CTGGCAGTGTGGGGAGCAGTGGGGTGGCTGCCACTATCAGCACCCCAGTCACCATCCAGAATATGACATC
TTCCTATGTCACCATCACATCCCATGTTCTTACCGCCTTTGACCTTTGGGAACAGGCCGAGGCCCTCACG
AGGAAGAATAAAGAATTCTTTGCTCGGCTCAGCACAAATGTGTGCACCTTGGCCCTCAACAGCAGTTTGG
TGGACCTGGTGCACTATACACGACAGGGTTTTCAGCAGCTACAAGAAGAGGGCAGAGGATCCCTGCTAAC
ATGTGGTGACGTCGAGGAGAATCCTGGCCCAATGGTGAGCAAGGGCGAGGAGCTGTTCACCGGGGTGGTG
CCCATCCTGGTCGAGCTGGACGGCGACGTAAACGGCCACAAGTTCAGCGTGTCCGGCGAGGGCGAGGGCG
ATGCCACCTACGGCAAGCTGACCCTGAAGTTCATCTGCACCACCGGCAAGCTGCCCGTGCCCTGGCCCAC
CCTCGTGACCACCCTGACCTACGGCGTGCAGTGCTTCAGCCGCTACCCCGACCACATGAAGCAGCACGAC
TTCTTCAAGTCCGCCATGCCCGAAGGCTACGTCCAGGAGCGCACCATCTTCTTCAAGGACGACGGCAACT
ACAAGACCCGCGCCGAGGTGAAGTTCGAGGGCGACACCCTGGTGAACCGCATCGAGCTGAAGGGCATCGA
CTTCAAGGAGGACGGCAACATCCTGGGGCACAAGCTGGAGTACAACTACAACAGCCACAACGTCTATATC
ATGGCCGACAAGCAGAAGAACGGCATCAAGGTGAACTTCAAGATCCGCCACAACATCGAGGACGGCAGCG
TGCAGCTCGCCGACCACTACCAGCAGAACACCCCCATCGGCGACGGCCCCGTGCTGCTGCCCGACAACCA
CTACCTGAGCACCCAGTCCGCCCTGAGCAAAGACCCCAACGAGAAGCGCGATCACATGGTCCTGCTGGAG
TTCGTGACCGCCGCCGGGATCACTCTCGGCATGGACGAGCTGTACAAGTAAAGCGGCCGATATCTCTAGA
GGATCATAATCAGCCATACCACATTTGTAGAGGTTTTACTTGCTTTAAAAAACCTCCCACACCTCCCCCT
GAACCTGAAACATAAAATGAATGCAATTGTTGTTGTTAACTTGTTTATTGCAGCTTATAATGGTTACAAA
TAAAGCAATAGCATCACAAATTTCACAAATAAAGCATTTTTTTCACTGCCTCGACCCATAGAGCCCACCG
CATCCCCAGCATGCCTGCTATTGTCTTCCCAATCCTCCCCCTTGCTGTCCTGCCCCACCCCACCCCCCAG
AATAGAATGACACCTACTCAGACAATGCGATGCAATTTCCTCATTTTATTAGGAAAGGACAGTGGGAGTG
GCACCTTCCAGGGTCAAGGAAGGCACGGGGGAGGGGCAAACAACAGATGGCTGGCAACTAGAAGGCACAG
TCGAGGCTGATCAGCGGGTTTAAACGGGCCCTCTAGATCAGGCACCGGGCTTGCGGGTCATGCACCAGGT
GCGCGGTCCTTCGGGCACCTCGACGTCGGCGGTGACGGTGAAGCCGAGCCGCTCGTAGAAGGGGAGGTTG
CGGGGCGCGGAGGTCTCCAGGAAGGCGGGCACCCCGGCGCGCTCGGCCGCCTCCACTCCGGGGAGCACGA
CGGCGCTGCCCAGACCCTTGCCCTGGTGGTCGGGCGAGACGCCGACGGTGGCCAGGAACCACGCGGGCTC
CTTGGGCCGGTGCGGCGCCAGGAGGCCTTCCATCTGTTGCTGCGCGGCCAGCCGGGAACCGCTCAACTCG
GCCATGCGCGGGCCGATCTCGGCGAACACCGCCCCCGCTTCGACGCTCTCCGGCGTGGTCCAGACCGCCA
CCGCGGCGCCGTCGTCCGCGACCCACACCTTGCCGATGTCGAGCCCGACGCGCGTGAGGAAGAGTTCTTG
CAGCTCGGTGACCCGCTCGATGTGGCGGTCCGGATCGACGGTGTGGCGCGTGGCGGGGTAGTCGGCGAAC
GCGGCGGCGAGGGTGCGTACGGCCCTGGGGACGTCGTCGCGGGTGGCGAGGCGCACCGTGGGCTTGTACT
CGGTCATCTCGAGCCTAGGGCCGGGATTCTCCTCCACGTCACCGCATGTTAGAAGACTTCCTCTGCCCTC
TCCGCTGCCAGATCTCTCGAGGCCCTGTGGGAGGAAGAGAAGAGGTCAGAAGCTTGCCCCACTGTGGGGT
GGAGGGGACAGATAAAAGTACCCAGAACCAGAGCCACATTAACCGGCCCTGGGAATATAAGGTGGTCCCA
GCTCGGGGACACAGGATCCCTGGAGGCAGCAAACATGCTGTCCTGAAGTGGACATAGGGGCCCGGGTTGG
AGGAAGAAGACTAGCTGAGCTCTCGGACCCCTGGAAGATGCCATGACAGGGGGCTGGAAGAGCTAGCACA
GACTAGAGAGGTAAGGGGGGTAGGGGAGCTGCCCAAATGAAAGGAGTGAGAGGTGACCCGAATCCACAGG
AGAACGGGGTGTCCAGGCAAAGAAAGCAAGAGGATGGAGAGGTGGCTAAAGCCAGGGAGACGGGGTACTT
TGGGGTTGTCCAGAAAAACGGTGATGATGCAGGCCTACAAGAAGGGGAGGCGGGACGCAAGGGAGACATC
CGTCGGAGAAGGCCATCCTAAGAAACGAGAGATGGCACAGGCCCCAGAAGGAGAAGGAAAAGGGAACCCA
GCGAGTGAAGACGGCATGGGGTTGGGTGAGGGAGGAGAGATGCCCGGAGAGGACCCAGACACGGGGAGGA
TCCGCTCAGAGGACATCACGTGGTGCAGCGCCGAGAAGGAAGTGCTCCGGAAAGAGCATCCTTGGGCAGC
AACACAGCAGAGAGCAAGGGGAAGAGGGAGTGGAGGAAGACGGAACCTGAAGGAGGCGGCAGGGAAGGAT
CTGGGCCAGCCGTAGAGGTGACCCAGGCCACAAGCTGCAGACAGAAAGCGGCACAGGCCCAGGGGAGAGA
ATGCTGGTCAGAGAAAGCAAAGGGCGAATTCGTTTAAACCTGCAGGACTAGTCCCTTTAGTGAGGGTTAA
TTCTGAGCTTGGCGTAATCATGGTCATAGCTGTTTCCTGTGTGAAATTGTTATCCGCTCACAATTCCACA
CAACATACGAGCCGGAAGCATAAAGTGTAAAGCCTGGGGTGCCTAATGAGTGAGCTAACTCACATTAATT
GCGTTGCGCTCACTGCCCGCTTTCCAGTCGGGAAACCTGTCGTGCCAGCTGCATTAATGAATCGGCCAAC
GCGCGGGGAGAGGCGGTTTGCGTATTGGGCGCT
Features (pLannotate 1.2.2; 27 found; start..end, strand, type, name):
    182..770     -  rep_origin     ori: high-copy-number ColE1/pMB1/pBR322/pUC origin of replication
    841..893     +  promoter       AmpR promoter (fragment): bla
    894..1754    +  CDS            AmpR: β-lactamase; bla; confers resistance to ampicillin, carbenicillin, and related antibiotics
   1847..1906    -  promoter       AmpR promoter (fragment): bla
   1933..1983    +  misc_feature   bom (fragment): basis of mobility region from pBR322
   2004..2798    -  CDS            NeoR/KanR: aminoglycoside phosphotransferase from Tn5; aph(3')-II (or nptII); confers resistance to neomycin, kanamycin, and G418 (Geneticin®)
   2830..3099    -  CDS            tnpA (fragment): TN5P_ECOLX - Also known as tnp. Experimental evidence at protein level: Swiss-Prot protein existence level 1. Mediates transposition of transposon Tn5 by a 'cut and paste' mechanism. First, the monomeric transposase binds the 19 bp inverted DNA repeats flanking the transposon. Then, dimerization of the DNA- bound transposase creates a synaptic DNA complex. After nicking of the first DNA strand, excision of the transposon proceeds through a series of intermediates. The transposase then mediates the insertion of the transposon at a new site by strand transfer. The activity of the wild- type tran
   3147..3450    -  CDS            ccdB (fragment): CcdB, a bacterial toxin that poisons DNA gyrase; ccdB; Plasmids containing the ccdB gene cannot be propagated in standard E. coli strains.
   3460..3607    -  CDS            lacZα (fragment): LacZα fragment of β-galactosidase; lacZ fragment
   3610..3628    +  promoter       T7 promoter: promoter for bacteriophage T7 RNA polymerase
   3669..4505    -  misc_feature   HA-R: right homology arm from the adeno-associated virus integration site (AAVS1) within intron 1 of the human PPP1R12C gene
   4522..4836    +  promoter       tight TRE promoter: Tet-responsive promoter PTight, consisting of seven tet operator sequences followed by the minimal CMV promoter
   4854..4874    +  CDS            FLAG (fragment): FLAG® epitope tag, followed by an enterokinase cleavage site
   4890..9224    +  CDS            KMT2A (fragment): KMT2A_HUMAN - Also known as ALL1, CXXC7, HRX, HTRX, MLL, MLL1, TRX1. Experimental evidence at protein level: Swiss-Prot protein existence level 1. Histone methyltransferase that plays an essential role in early development and hematopoiesis (PubMed:15960975, PubMed:12453419, PubMed:15960975, PubMed:19556245, PubMed:19187761, PubMed:20677832, PubMed:21220120, PubMed:26886794). Catalytic subunit of the MLL1/MLL complex, a multiprotein complex that mediates both methylation of 'Lys- 4' of histone H3 (H3K4me) complex and acetylation of 'Lys-16' of histone H4 (H4K16ac) (PubMed:15960975, PubMed:1245
   9228..11807   +  CDS            AFF1 (fragment): AFF1_HUMAN - Also known as AF4, FEL, MLLT2, PBM1. Experimental evidence at protein level: Swiss-Prot protein existence level 1. From Homo sapiens (Human).
  11862..12581   +  CDS            EGFP: the original enhanced GFP (Yang et al., 1996) mammalian codon-optimized
  12602..12685   +  CDS            large T antigen (fragment): large T antigen from SV40 (simian virus 40)
  12708..12789   +  polyA_signal   SV40 poly(A) signal: SV40 polyadenylation signal
  12796..13020   -  polyA_signal   bGH poly(A) signal: bovine growth hormone polyadenylation signal
  13058..13657   -  CDS            PuroR: puromycin N-acetyltransferase; pac from Streptomyces alboniger; confers resistance to puromycin
  13744..13769   -  misc_feature   SA: splice acceptor site
  13776..14579   -  misc_feature   HA-L: left homology arm from the adeno-associated virus integration site (AAVS1) within intron 1 of the human PPP1R12C gene
  14614..14632   -  promoter       T3 promoter: promoter for bacteriophage T3 RNA polymerase
  14675..14697   -  protein_bind   lac operator (fragment): The lac repressor binds to the lac operator to inhibit transcription in E. coli. This inhibition can be relieved by adding lactose or isopropyl-β-D-thiogalactopyranoside (IPTG). lac repressor encoded by lacI
  14701..14731   -  promoter       lac promoter: promoter for the E. coli lac operon
  14746..14767   -  protein_bind   CAP binding site: CAP binding activates transcription in the presence of cAMP. E. coli catabolite activator protein
  14780..14872   -  CDS            lacI (fragment): lac repressor; lacI; The lac repressor binds to the lac operator to inhibit transcription in E. coli. This inhibition can be relieved by adding lactose or isopropyl-β-D-thiogalactopyranoside (IPTG).
