>Addgene plasmid #114380 | pAAVS1-TRE-MA4-GFP | addgene full sequence | sequence record 220669 | Addgene NGS Result
CGTACGTATAGGCTGCGCAACTGTTGGGAAGGGCGATCGGTGCGGGCCTCTTCGCTATTACGCCAGCTGG
CGAAAGGGGGATGTGCTGCAAGGCGATTAAGTTGGGTAACGCCAGGGTTTTCCCAGTCACGACGTTGTAA
AACGACGGCCAGTGAATTGTAATACGACTCACTATAGGGCGAATTGAATTTAGCGGCCGCGAATTCGCCC
TTAGAGCAGAGCCAGGAACCCCTGTAGGGAAGGGGCAGGAGAGCCAGGGGCATGAGATGGTGGACGAGGA
AGGGGGACAGGGAAGCCTGAGCGCCTCTCCTGGGCTTGCCAAGGACTCAAACCCAGAAGCCCAGAGCAGG
GCCTTAGGGAAGCGGGACCCTGCTCTGGGCGGAGGAATATGTCCCAGATAGCACTGGGGACTCTTTAAGG
AAAGAAGGATGGAGAAAGAGAAAGGGAGTAGAGGCGGCCACGACCTGGTGAACACCTAGGACGCACCATT
CTCACAAAGGGAGTTTTCCACACGGACACCCCCCTCCTCACCACAGCCCTGCCAGGACGGGGCTGGCTAC
TGGCCTTATCTCACAGGTAAAACTGACGCACGGAGGAACAATATAAATTGGGGACTAGAAAGGTGAAGAG
CCAAAGTTAGAACTCAGGACCAACTTATTCTGATTTTGTTTTTCCAAACTGCTTCTCCTCTTGGGAAGTG
TAAGGAAGCTGCAGCACCAGGATCAGTGAAACGCACCAGACAGCCGCGTCAGAGCAGCTCAGGTTCTGGG
AGAGGGTAGCGCAGGGTGGCCACTGAGAACCGGGCAGGTCACGCATCCCCCCCTTCCCTCCCACCCCCTG
CCAAGCTCTCCCTCCCAGGATCCTCTCTGGCTCCATCGTAAGCAAACCTTAGAGGTTCTGGCAAGGAGAG
AGATGGCTCCAGGAAATGGGGGTGTGTCACCAGATAAGGAATCTGCCTAACAGGAGGTGGGGGTTAGACC
CAATATCAGGAGACTAGGAAGGAGGAGGCCTAAGGATGGGGCTTTTCTGTCACCAATCCTGTCCCTAGTA
AAGCTTAGTACTGTCGAGTTTACTCCCTATCAGTGATAGAGAACGTATGTCGAGTTTACTCCCTATCAGT
GATAGAGAACGATGTCGAGTTTACTCCCTATCAGTGATAGAGAACGTATGTCGAGTTTACTCCCTATCAG
TGATAGAGAACGTATGTCGAGTTTACTCCCTATCAGTGATAGAGAACGTATGTCGAGTTTATCCCTATCA
GTGATAGAGAACGTATGTCGAGTTTACTCCCTATCAGTGATAGAGAACGTATGTCGAGGTAGGCGTGTAC
GGTGGGAGGCCTATATAAGCAGAGCTCGTTTAGTGAACCGTCAGATCGCCTGGAGAATTCCATGGACTAC
AAGGACGACGATGACAAGGGCAATTCCGCGAACATGGCGCACAGCTGTCGGTGGCGCTTCCCCGCCCGAC
CCGGGACCACCGGGGGCGGCGGCGGCGGGGGGCGCCGGGGCCTAGGGGGCGCCCCGCGGCAACGCGTCCC
GGCCCTGCTGCTTCCCCCCGGGCCCCCGGTCGGCGGTGGCGGCCCCGGGGCGCCCCCCTCCCCCCCGGCT
GTGGCGGCCGCGGCGGCGGCGGCGGGAAGCAGCGGGGCTGGGGTTCCAGGGGGAGCGGCCGCCGCCTCAG
CAGCCTCCTCGTCGTCCGCCTCGTCTTCGTCTTCGTCATCGTCCTCAGCCTCTTCAGGGCCGGCCCTGCT
CCGGGTGGGCCCGGGCTTCGACGCGGCGCTGCAGGTCTCGGCCGCCATCGGCACCAACCTGCGCCGGTTC
CGGGCCGTGTTTGGGGAGAGCGGCGGGGGAGGCGGCAGCGGAGAGGATGAGCAATTCTTAGGTTTTGGCT
CAGATGAAGAAGTCAGAGTGCGAAGTCCCACAAGGTCTCCTTCAGTTAAAACTAGTCCTCGAAAACCTCG
TGGGAGACCTAGAAGTGGCTCTGACCGAAATTCAGCTATCCTCTCAGATCCATCTGTGTTTTCCCCTCTA
AATAAATCAGAGACCAAATCTGGAGATAAGATCAAGAAGAAAGATTCTAAAAGTATAGAAAAGAAGAGAG
GAAGACCTCCCACCTTCCCTGGAGTAAAAATCAAAATAACACATGGAAAGGACATTTCAGAGTTACCAAA
GGGAAACAAAGAAGATAGCCTGAAAAAAATTAAAAGGACACCTTCTGCTACGTTTCAGCAAGCCACAAAG
ATTAAAAAATTAAGAGCAGGTAAACTCTCTCCTCTCAAGTCTAAGTTTAAGACAGGGAAGCTTCAAATAG
GAAGGAAGGGGGTACAAATTGTACGACGGAGAGGAAGGCCTCCATCAACAGAAAGGATAAAGACCCCTTC
GGGTCTCCTCATTAATTCTGAACTGGAAAAGCCCCAGAAAGTCCGGAAAGACAAGGAAGGAACACCTCCA
CTTACAAAAGAAGATAAGACAGTTGTCAGACAAAGCCCTCGAAGGATTAAGCCAGTTAGGATTATTCCTT
CTTCAAAAAGGACAGATGCAACCATTGCTAAGCAACTCTTACAGAGGGCAAAAAAGGGGGCTCAAAAGAA
AATTGAAAAAGAAGCAGCTCAGCTGCAGGGAAGAAAGGTGAAGACACAGGTCAAAAATATTCGACAGTTC
ATCATGCCTGTTGTCAGTGCTATCTCCTCGCGGATCATTAAGACCCCTCGGCGGTTTATAGAGGATGAGG
ATTATGACCCTCCAATTAAAATTGCCCGATTAGAGTCTACACCGAATAGTAGATTCAGTGCCCCGTCCTG
TGGATCTTCTGAAAAATCAAGTGCAGCTTCTCAGCACTCCTCTCAAATGTCTTCAGACTCCTCTCGATCT
AGTAGCCCCAGTGTTGATACCTCCACAGACTCTCAGGCTTCTGAGGAGATTCAGGTACTTCCTGAGGAGC
GGAGCGATACCCCTGAAGTTCATCCTCCACTGCCCATTTCCCAGTCCCCAGAAAATGAGAGTAATGATAG
GAGAAGCAGAAGGTATTCAGTGTCGGAGAGAAGTTTTGGATCTAGAACGACGAAAAAATTATCAACTCTA
CAAAGTGCCCCCCAGCAGCAGACCTCCTCGTCTCCACCTCCACCTCTGCTGACTCCACCGCCACCACTGC
AGCCAGCCTCCAGTATCTCTGACCACACACCTTGGCTTATGCCTCCAACAATCCCCTTAGCATCACCATT
TTTGCCTGCTTCCACTGCTCCTATGCAAGGGAAGCGAAAATCTATTTTGCGAGAACCGACATTTAGGTGG
ACTTCTTTAAAGCATTCTAGGTCAGAGCCACAATACTTTTCCTCAGCAAAGTATGCCAAAGAAGGTCTTA
TTCGCAAACCAATATTTGATAATTTCCGACCCCCTCCACTAACTCCCGAGGACGTTGGCTTTGCATCTGG
TTTTTCTGCATCTGGTACCGCTGCTTCAGCCCGATTGTTTTCGCCACTCCATTCTGGAACAAGGTTTGAT
ATGCACAAAAGGAGCCCTCTTCTGAGAGCTCCAAGATTTACTCCAAGTGAGGCTCACTCTAGAATATTTG
AGTCTGTAACCTTGCCTAGTAATCGAACTTCTGCTGGAACATCTTCTTCAGGAGTATCCAATAGAAAAAG
GAAAAGAAAAGTGTTTAGTCCTATTCGATCTGAACCAAGATCTCCTTCTCACTCCATGAGGACAAGAAGT
GGAAGGCTTAGTAGTTCTGAGCTCTCACCTCTCACCCCCCCGTCTTCTGTCTCTTCCTCGTTAAGCATTT
CTGTTAGTCCTCTTGCCACTAGTGCCTTAAACCCAACTTTTACTTTTCCTTCTCATTCCCTGACTCAGTC
TGGGGAATCTGCAGAGAAAAATCAGAGACCAAGGAAGCAGACTAGTGCTCCGGCAGAGCCATTTTCATCA
AGTAGTCCTACTCCTCTCTTCCCTTGGTTTACCCCAGGCTCTCAGACTGAAAGAGGGAGAAATAAAGACA
AGGCCCCCGAGGAGCTGTCCAAAGATCGAGATGCTGACAAGAGCGTGGAGAAGGACAAGAGTAGAGAGAG
AGACCGGGAGAGAGAAAAGGAGAATAAGCGGGAGTCAAGGAAAGAGAAAAGGAAAAAGGGATCAGAAATT
CAGAGTAGTTCTGCTTTGTATCCTGTGGGTAGGGTTTCCAAAGAGAAGGTTGTTGGTGAAGATGTTGCCA
CTTCATCTTCTGCCAAAAAAGCAACAGGGCGGAAGAAGTCTTCATCACATGATTCTGGGACTGATATTAC
TTCTGTGACTCTTGGGGATACAACAGCTGTCAAAACCAAAATACTTATAAAGAAAGGGAGAGGAAATCTG
GAAAAAACCAACTTGGACCTCGGCCCAACTGCCCCATCCCTGGAGAAGGAGAAAACCCTCTGCCTTTCCA
CTCCTTCATCTAGCACTGTTAAACATTCCACTTCCTCCATAGGCTCCATGTTGGCTCAGGCAGACAAGCT
TCCAATGACTGACAAGAGGGTTGCCAGCCTCCTAAAAAAGGCCAAAGCTCAGCTCTGCAAGATTGAGAAG
AGTAAGAGTCTTAAACAAACCGACCAGCCCAAAGCACAGGGTCAAGAAAGTGACTCATCAGAGACCTCTG
TGCGAGGACCCCGGATTAAACATGTCTGCAGAAGAGCAGCTGTTGCCCTTGGCCGAAAACGAGCTGTGTT
TCCTGATGACATGCCCACCCTGAGTGCCTTACCATGGGAAGAACGAGAAAAGATTTTGTCTTCCATGGGG
AATGATGACAAGTCATCAATTGCTGGCTCAGAAGATGCTGAACCTCTTGCTCCACCCATCAAACCAATTA
AACCTGTCACTAGAAACAAGGCACCCCAGGAACCTCCAGTAAAGAAAGGACGTCGATCGAGGCGGTGTGG
GCAGTGTCCCGGCTGCCAGGTGCCTGAGGACTGTGGTGTTTGTACTAATTGCTTAGATAAGCCCAAGTTT
GGTGGTCGCAATATAAAGAAGCAGTGCTGCAAGATGAGAAAATGTCAGAATCTACAATGGATGCCTTCCA
AAGCCTACCTGCAGAAGCAAGCTAAAGCTGTGAAAAAGAAAGAGAAAAAGTCTAAGACCAGTGAAAAGAA
AGACAGCAAAGAGAGCAGTGTTGTGAAGAACGTGGTGGACTCTAGTCAGAAACCTACCCCATCAGCAAGA
GAGGATCCTGCCCCAAAGAAAAGCAGTAGTGAGCCTCCTCCACGAAAGCCCGTCGAGGAAAAGAGTGAAG
AAGGGAATGTCTCGGCCCCTGGGCCTGAATCCAAACAGGCCACCACTCCAGCTTCCAGGAAGTCAAGCAA
GCAGGTCTCCCAGCCAGCACTGGTCATCCCGCCTCAGCCACCTACTACAGGACCGCCAAGAAAAGAAGTT
CCCAAAACCACTCCTAGTGAGCCCAAGAAAAAGCAGCCTCCACCACCAGAATCAGGTCCAGAGCAGAGCA
AACAGAAAAAAGTGGCTCCCCGCCCAAGTATCCCTGTAAAACAAAAACCAAAAGAAAAGGAAAAACCACC
TCCGGTCAATAAGCAGGAGAATGCAGGCACTTTGAACATCCTCAGCACTCTCTCCAATGGCAATAGTTCT
AAGCAAAAAATTCCAGCAGATGGAGTCCACAGGATCAGAGTGGACTTTAAGGAGGATTGTGAAGCAGAAA
ATGTGTGGGAGATGGGAGGCTTAGGAATCTTGACTTCTGTTCCTATAACACCCAGGGTGGTTTGCTTTCT
CTGTGCCAGTAGTGGGCATGTAGAGTTTCTAGAGCAGACCTACTCCAATGAAGTCCATTGTGTTGAAGAG
ATTCTGAAGGAAATGACCCATTCATGGCCGCCTCCTTTGACAGCAATACATACGCCTAGTACAGCTGAGC
CATCCAAGTTTCCTTTCCCTACAAAGGACTCTCAGCATGTCAGTTCTGTAACCCAAAACCAAAAACAATA
TGATACATCTTCAAAAACTCACTCAAATTCTCAGCAAGGAACGTCATCCATGCTCGAAGACGACCTTCAG
CTCAGTGACAGTGAGGACAGTGACAGTGAACAAACCCCAGAGAAGCCTCCCTCCTCATCTGCACCTCCAA
GTGCTCCACAGTCCCTTCCAGAACCAGTGGCATCAGCACATTCCAGCAGTGCAGAGTCAGAAAGCACCAG
TGACTCAGACAGTTCCTCAGACTCAGAGAGCGAGAGCAGTTCAAGTGACAGCGAAGAAAATGAGCCCCTA
GAAACCCCAGCTCCGGAGCCTGAGCCTCCAACAACAAACAAATGGCAGCTGGACAACTGGCTGACCAAAG
TCAGCCAGCCAGCTGCGCCACCAGAGGGCCCCAGGAGCACAGAGCCCCCACGGCGGCACCCAGAGAGTAA
GGGCAGCAGCGACAGTGCCACGAGTCAGGAGCATTCTGAATCCAAAGATCCTCCCCCTAAAAGCTCCAGC
AAAGCCCCCCGGGCCCCACCCGAAGCCCCCCACCCCGGAAAGAGGAGCTGTCAGAAGTCTCCGGCACAGC
AGGAGCCCCCACAAAGGCAAACCGTTGGAACCAAACAACCCAAAAAACCTGTCAAGGCCTCTGCCCGGGC
AGGTTCACGGACCAGCCTGCAGGGGGAAAGGGAGCCAGGGCTTCTTCCCTATGGCTCCCGAGACCAGACT
TCCAAAGACAAGCCCAAGGTGAAGACGAAAGGACGGCCCCGGGCCGCAGCAAGCAACGAACCCAAGCCAG
CAGTGCCCCCCTCCAGTGAGAAGAAGAAGCACAAGAGCTCCCTCCCTGCCCCCTCTAAGGCTCTCTCAGG
CCCAGAACCCGCGAAGGACAATGTGGAGGACAGGACCCCTGAGCACTTTGCTCTTGTTCCCCTGACTGAG
AGCCAGGGCCCACCCCACAGTGGCAGCGGCAGCAGGACTAGTGGCTGCCGCCAAGCCGTGGTGGTCCAGG
AGGACAGCCGCAAAGACAGACTCCCATTGCCTTTGAGAGACACCAAGCTGCTCTCACCGCTCAGGGACAC
TCCTCCCCCACAAAGCTTGATGGTGAAGATCACCCTAGACCTGCTCTCTCGGATACCCCAGCCTCCCGGG
AAGGGGAGCCGCCAGAGGAAAGCAGAAGATAAACAGCCGCCCGCAGGGAAGAAGCACAGCTCTGAGAAGA
GGAGCTCAGACAGCTCAAGCAAGTTGGCCAAAAAGAGAAAGGGTGAAGCAGAAAGAGACTGTGATAACAA
GAAAATCAGACTGGAGAAGGAAATCAAATCACAGTCATCTTCATCTTCATCCTCCCACAAAGAATCTTCT
AAAACAAAGCCCTCCAGGCCCTCCTCACAGTCCTCAAAGAAGGAAATGCTCCCCCCGCCACCCGTGTCCT
CGTCCTCCCAGAAGCCAGCCAAGCCTGCACTTAAGAGGTCAAGGCGGGAAGCAGACACCTGTGGCCAGGA
CCCTCCCAAAAGTGCCAGCAGTACCAAGAGCAACCACAAAGACTCTTCCATTCCCAAGCAGAGAAGAGTA
GAGGGGAAGGGCTCCAGAAGCTCCTCGGAGCACAAGGGTTCTTCCGGAGATACTGCAAATCCTTTTCCAG
TGCCTTCTTTGCCAAATGGTAACTCTAAACCAGGGAAGCCTCAAGTGAAGTTTGACAAACAACAAGCAGA
CCTTCACATGAGGGAGGCAAAAAAGATGAAGCAGAAAGCAGAGTTAATGACGGACAGGGTTGGAAAGGCT
TTTAAGTACCTGGAAGCCGTCTTGTCCTTCATTGAGTGCGGAATTGCCACAGAGTCTGAAAGCCAGTCAT
CCAAGTCAGCTTACTCTGTCTACTCAGAAACTGTAGATCTCATTAAATTCATAATGTCATTAAAATCCTT
CTCAGATGCCACAGCGCCAACACAAGAGAAAATATTTGCTGTTTTATGCATGCGTTGCCAGTCCATTTTG
AACATGGCGATGTTTCGTTGTAAAAAAGACATAGCAATAAAGTATTCTCGTACTCTTAATAAACACTTCG
AGAGTTCTTCCAAAGTCGCCCAGGCACCTTCTCCATGCATTGCAAGAAGCACAGGCACACCATCCCCTCT
TTCCCCAATGCCTTCTCCTGCCAGCTCCGTAGGGTCCCAGTCAAGTGCTGGCAGTGTGGGGAGCAGTGGG
GTGGCTGCCACTATCAGCACCCCAGTCACCATCCAGAATATGACATCTTCCTATGTCACCATCACATCCC
ATGTTCTTACCGCCTTTGACCTTTGGGAACAGGCCGAGGCCCTCACGAGGAAGAATAAAGAATTCTTTGC
TCGGCTCAGCACAAATGTGTGCACCTTGGCCCTCAACAGCAGTTTGGTGGACCTGGTGCACTATACACGA
CAGGGTTTTCAGCAGCTACAAGAAGAGGGCAGAGGATCCCTGCTAACATGTGGTGACGTCGAGGAGAATC
CTGGCCCAATGGTGAGCAAGGGCGAGGAGCTGTTCACCGGGGTGGTGCCCATCCTGGTCGAGCTGGACGG
CGACGTAAACGGCCACAAGTTCAGCGTGTCCGGCGAGGGCGAGGGCGATGCCACCTACGGCAAGCTGACC
CTGAAGTTCATCTGCACCACCGGCAAGCTGCCCGTGCCCTGGCCCACCCTCGTGACCACCCTGACCTACG
GCGTGCAGTGCTTCAGCCGCTACCCCGACCACATGAAGCAGCACGACTTCTTCAAGTCCGCCATGCCCGA
AGGCTACGTCCAGGAGCGCACCATCTTCTTCAAGGACGACGGCAACTACAAGACCCGCGCCGAGGTGAAG
TTCGAGGGCGACACCCTGGTGAACCGCATCGAGCTGAAGGGCATCGACTTCAAGGAGGACGGCAACATCC
TGGGGCACAAGCTGGAGTACAACTACAACAGCCACAACGTCTATATCATGGCCGACAAGCAGAAGAACGG
CATCAAGGTGAACTTCAAGATCCGCCACAACATCGAGGACGGCAGCGTGCAGCTCGCCGACCACTACCAG
CAGAACACCCCCATCGGCGACGGCCCCGTGCTGCTGCCCGACAACCACTACCTGAGCACCCAGTCCGCCC
TGAGCAAAGACCCCAACGAGAAGCGCGATCACATGGTCCTGCTGGAGTTCGTGACCGCCGCCGGGATCAC
TCTCGGCATGGACGAGCTGTACAAGTAAAGCGGCCGATATCTCTAGAGGATCATAATCAGCCATACCACA
TTTGTAGAGGTTTTACTTGCTTTAAAAAACCTCCCACACCTCCCCCTGAACCTGAAACATAAAATGAATG
CAATTGTTGTTGTTAACTTGTTTATTGCAGCTTATAATGGTTACAAATAAAGCAATAGCATCACAAATTT
CACAAATAAAGCATTTTTTTCACTGCCTCGACCCATAGAGCCCACCGCATCCCCAGCATGCCTGCTATTG
TCTTCCCAATCCTCCCCCTTGCTGTCCTGCCCCACCCCACCCCCCAGAATAGAATGACACCTACTCAGAC
AATGCGATGCAATTTCCTCATTTTATTAGGAAAGGACAGTGGGAGTGGCACCTTCCAGGGTCAAGGAAGG
CACGGGGGAGGGGCAAACAACAGATGGCTGGCAACTAGAAGGCACAGTCGAGGCTGATCAGCGGGTTTAA
ACGGGCCCTCTAGATCAGGCACCGGGCTTGCGGGTCATGCACCAGGTGCGCGGTCCTTCGGGCACCTCGA
CGTCGGCGGTGACGGTGAAGCCGAGCCGCTCGTAGAAGGGGAGGTTGCGGGGCGCGGAGGTCTCCAGGAA
GGCGGGCACCCCGGCGCGCTCGGCCGCCTCCACTCCGGGGAGCACGACGGCGCTGCCCAGACCCTTGCCC
TGGTGGTCGGGCGAGACGCCGACGGTGGCCAGGAACCACGCGGGCTCCTTGGGCCGGTGCGGCGCCAGGA
GGCCTTCCATCTGTTGCTGCGCGGCCAGCCGGGAACCGCTCAACTCGGCCATGCGCGGGCCGATCTCGGC
GAACACCGCCCCCGCTTCGACGCTCTCCGGCGTGGTCCAGACCGCCACCGCGGCGCCGTCGTCCGCGACC
CACACCTTGCCGATGTCGAGCCCGACGCGCGTGAGGAAGAGTTCTTGCAGCTCGGTGACCCGCTCGATGT
GGCGGTCCGGATCGACGGTGTGGCGCGTGGCGGGGTAGTCGGCGAACGCGGCGGCGAGGGTGCGTACGGC
CCTGGGGACGTCGTCGCGGGTGGCGAGGCGCACCGTGGGCTTGTACTCGGTCATCTCGAGCCTAGGGCCG
GGATTCTCCTCCACGTCACCGCATGTTAGAAGACTTCCTCTGCCCTCTCCGCTGCCAGATCTCTCGAGGC
CCTGTGGGAGGAAGAGAAGAGGTCAGAAGCTTGCCCCACTGTGGGGTGGAGGGGACAGATAAAAGTACCC
AGAACCAGAGCCACATTAACCGGCCCTGGGAATATAAGGTGGTCCCAGCTCGGGGACACAGGATCCCTGG
AGGCAGCAAACATGCTGTCCTGAAGTGGACATAGGGGCCCGGGTTGGAGGAAGAAGACTAGCTGAGCTCT
CGGACCCCTGGAAGATGCCATGACAGGGGGCTGGAAGAGCTAGCACAGACTAGAGAGGTAAGGGGGGTAG
GGGAGCTGCCCAAATGAAAGGAGTGAGAGGTGACCCGAATCCACAGGAGAACGGGGTGTCCAGGCAAAGA
AAGCAAGAGGATGGAGAGGTGGCTAAAGCCAGGGAGACGGGGTACTTTGGGGTTGTCCAGAAAAACGGTG
ATGATGCAGGCCTACAAGAAGGGGAGGCGGGACGCAAGGGAGACATCCGTCGGAGAAGGCCATCCTAAGA
AACGAGAGATGGCACAGGCCCCAGAAGGAGAAGGAAAAGGGAACCCAGCGAGTGAAGACGGCATGGGGTT
GGGTGAGGGAGGAGAGATGCCCGGAGAGGACCCAGACACGGGGAGGATCCGCTCAGAGGACATCACGTGG
TGCAGCGCCGAGAAGGAAGTGCTCCGGAAAGAGCATCCTTGGGCAGCAACACAGCAGAGAGCAAGGGGAA
GAGGGAGTGGAGGAAGACGGAACCTGAAGGAGGCGGCAGGGAAGGATCTGGGCCAGCCGTAGAGGTGACC
CAGGCCACAAGCTGCAGACAGAAAGCGGCACAGGCCCAGGGGAGAGAATGCTGGTCAGAGAAAGCAAAGG
GCGAATTCGTTTAAACCTGCAGGACTAGTCCCTTTAGTGAGGGTTAATTCTGAGCTTGGCGTAATCATGG
TCATAGCTGTTTCCTGTGTGAAATTGTTATCCGCTCACAATTCCACACAACATACGAGCCGGAAGCATAA
AGTGTAAAGCCTGGGGTGCCTAATGAGTGAGCTAACTCACATTAATTGCGTTGCGCTCACTGCCCGCTTT
CCAGTCGGGAAACCTGTCGTGCCAGCTGCATTAATGAATCGGCCAACGCGCGGGGAGAGGCGGTTTGCGT
ATTGGGCGCTCTTCCGCTTCCTCGCTCACTGACTCGCTGCGCTCGGTCGTTCGGCTGCGGCGAGCGGTAT
CAGCTCACTCAAAGGCGGTAATACGGTTATCCACAGAATCAGGGGATAACGCAGGAAAGAACATGTGAGC
AAAAGGCCAGCAAAAGGCCAGGAACCGTAAAAAGGCCGCGTTGCTGGCGTTTTTCCATAGGCTCCGCCCC
CCTGACGAGCATCACAAAAATCGACGCTCAAGTCAGAGGTGGCGAAACCCGACAGGACTATAAAGATACC
AGGCGTTTCCCCCTGGAAGCTCCCTCGTGCGCTCTCCTGTTCCGACCCTGCCGCTTACCGGATACCTGTC
CGCCTTTCTCCCTTCGGGAAGCGTGGCGCTTTCTCATAGCTCACGCTGTAGGTATCTCAGTTCGGTGTAG
GTCGTTCGCTCCAAGCTGGGCTGTGTGCACGAACCCCCCGTTCAGCCCGACCGCTGCGCCTTATCCGGTA
ACTATCGTCTTGAGTCCAACCCGGTAAGACACGACTTATCGCCACTGGCAGCAGCCACTGGTAACAGGAT
TAGCAGAGCGAGGTATGTAGGCGGTGCTACAGAGTTCTTGAAGTGGTGGCCTAACTACGGCTACACTAGA
AGAACAGTATTTGGTATCTGCGCTCTGCTGAAGCCAGTTACCTTCGGAAAAAGAGTTGGTAGCTCTTGAT
CCGGCAAACAAACCACCGCTGGTAGCGGTGGTTTTTTTGTTTGCAAGCAGCAGATTACGCGCAGAAAAAA
AGGATCTCAAGAAGATCCTTTGATCTTTTCTACGGGGTCTGACGCTCAGTGGAACGAAAACTCACGTTAA
GGGATTTTGGTCATGAGACAATAACCCTGATAAATGCTTCAATAATATTGAAAAAGGAAGAGTATGAGTA
TTCAACATTTCCGTGTCGCCCTTATTCCCTTTTTTGCGGCATTTTGCCTTCCTGTTTTTGCTCACCCAGA
AACGCTGGTGAAAGTAAAAGATGCTGAAGATCAGTTGGGTGCACGAGTGGGTTACATCGAACTGGATCTC
AACAGCGGTAAGATCCTTGAGAGTTTTCGCCCCGAAGAACGTTTTCCAATGATGAGCACTTTTAAAGTTC
TGCTATGTGGCGCGGTATTATCCCGTATTGACGCCGGGCAAGAGCAACTCGGTCGCCGCATACACTATTC
TCAGAATGACTTGGTTGAGTATTCACCAGTCACAGAAAAGCATCTTACGGATGGCATGACAGTAAGAGAA
TTATGCAGTGCTGCCATAACCATGAGTGATAACACTGCGGCCAACTTACTTCTGACAACGATCGGAGGAC
CGAAGGAGCTAACCGCTTTTTTGCACAACATGGGGGATCATGTAACTCGCCTTGATCGTTGGGAACCGGA
GCTGAATGAAGCCATACCAAACGACGAGCGTGACACCACGATGCCTGTAGCAATGGCAACAACGTTGCGC
AAACTATTAACTGGCGAACTACTTACTCTAGCTTCCCGGCAACAATTAATAGACTGGATGGAGGCGGATA
AAGTTGCAGGACCACTTCTGCGCTCGGCCCTTCCGGCTGGCTGGTTTATTGCTGATAAATCTGGAGCCGG
TGAGCGTGGGTCTCGCGGTATCATTGCAGCACTGGGGCCAGATGGTAAGCCCTCCCGTATCGTAGTTATC
TACACGACGGGGAGTCAGGCAACTATGGATGAACGAAATAGACAGATCGCTGAGATAGGTGCCTCACTGA
TTAAGCATTGGTAACTGTCAGACCAAGTTTACTCATATATACTTTAGATTGATTTAAAACTTCATTTTTA
ATTTAAAAGGATCTAGGTGAAGATCCTTTTTGATAATCTCATGAGCGGATACATATTTGAATGTATTTAG
AAAAATAAACAAATAGGGGTTCCGCGCACATTTCCCCGAAAAGTGCCACCTGATGCGGTGTGAAATACCG
CACAGATGCGTAAGGAGAAAATACCGCATCAGGAAATTGTAAGCGTTAATAATTCAGAAGAACTCGTCAA
GAAGGCGATAGAAGGCGATGCGCTGCGAATCGGGAGCGGCGATACCGTAAAGCACGAGGAAGCGGTCAGC
CCATTCGCCGCCAAGCTCTTCAGCAATATCACGGGTAGCCAACGCTATGTCCTGATAGCGGTCCGCCACA
CCCAGCCGGCCACAGTCGATGAATCCAGAAAAGCGGCCATTTTCCACCATGATATTCGGCAAGCAGGCAT
CGCCATGGGTCACGACGAGATCCTCGCCGTCGGGCATGCTCGCCTTGAGCCTGGCGAACAGTTCGGCTGG
CGCGAGCCCCTGATGCTCTTCGTCCAGATCATCCTGATCGACAAGACCGGCTTCCATCCGAGTACGTGCT
CGCTCGATGCGATGTTTCGCTTGGTGGTCGAATGGGCAGGTAGCCGGATCAAGCGTATGCAGCCGCCGCA
TTGCATCAGCCATGATGGATACTTTCTCGGCAGGAGCAAGGTGAGATGACAGGAGATCCTGCCCCGGCAC
TTCGCCCAATAGCAGCCAGTCCCTTCCCGCTTCAGTGACAACGTCGAGCACAGCTGCGCAAGGAACGCCC
GTCGTGGCCAGCCACGATAGCCGCGCTGCCTCGTCTTGCAGTTCATTCAGGGCACCGGACAGGTCGGTCT
TGACAAAAAGAACCGGGCGCCCCTGCGCTGACAGCCGGAACACGGCGGCATCAGAGCAGCCGATTGTCTG
TTGTGCCCAGTCATAGCCGAATAGCCTCTCCACCCAAGCGGCCGGAGAACCTGCGTGCAATCCATCTTGT
TCAATCATGCGAAACGATCCTCATCCTGTCTCTTGATCAGAGCTTGATCCCCTGCGCCATCAGATCCTTG
GCGGCAAGAAAGCCATCCAGTTTACTTTGCAGGGCTTCCCAACCTTACCAGAGGGCGCCCCAGCTGGCAA
TTCCGGTTCGCTTGCTGTCCATAAAACCGCCCAGTCTAGCTATCGCCATGTAAGCCCACTGCAAGCTACC
TGCTTTCTCTTTGCGCTTGCGTTTTCCCTTGTCCAGATAGCCCAGTAGCTGACATTCATCCGGGGTCAGC
ACCGTTTCTGCGGACTGGCTTTCTACGTGAAAAGGATCTAGGTGAAGATCCTTTTTGATAATCTCATGCC
TGACATTTATATTCCCCAGAACATCAGGTTAATGGCGTTTTTGATGTCATTTTCGCGGTGGCTGAGATCA
GCCACTTCTTCCCCGATAACGGAGACCGGCACACTGGCCATATCGGTGGTCATCATGCGCCAGCTTTCAT
CCCCGATATGCACCACCGGGTAAAGTTCACGGGAGACTTTATCTGACAGCAGACGTGCACTGGCCAGGGG
GATCACCATCCGTCGCCCCGGCGTGTCAATAATATCACTCTGTACATCCACAAACAGACGATAACGGCTC
TCTCTTTTATAGGTGTAAACCTTAAACTGC
Features (pLannotate 1.2.2; 27 found; start..end, strand, type, name):
     10..157     -  CDS            lacZα (fragment): LacZα fragment of β-galactosidase; lacZ fragment
    160..178     +  promoter       T7 promoter: promoter for bacteriophage T7 RNA polymerase
    213..1049    -  misc_feature   HA-R: right homology arm from the adeno-associated virus integration site (AAVS1) within intron 1 of the human PPP1R12C gene
   1066..1380    +  promoter       tight TRE promoter: Tet-responsive promoter PTight, consisting of seven tet operator sequences followed by the minimal CMV promoter
   1398..1418    +  CDS            FLAG (fragment): FLAG® epitope tag, followed by an enterokinase cleavage site
   1434..5768    +  CDS            KMT2A (fragment): KMT2A_HUMAN - Also known as ALL1, CXXC7, HRX, HTRX, MLL, MLL1, TRX1. Experimental evidence at protein level: Swiss-Prot protein existence level 1. Histone methyltransferase that plays an essential role in early development and hematopoiesis (PubMed:15960975, PubMed:12453419, PubMed:15960975, PubMed:19556245, PubMed:19187761, PubMed:20677832, PubMed:21220120, PubMed:26886794). Catalytic subunit of the MLL1/MLL complex, a multiprotein complex that mediates both methylation of 'Lys- 4' of histone H3 (H3K4me) complex and acetylation of 'Lys-16' of histone H4 (H4K16ac) (PubMed:15960975, PubMed:1245
   5772..8354    +  CDS            AFF1 (fragment): AFF1_HUMAN - Also known as AF4, FEL, MLLT2, PBM1. Experimental evidence at protein level: Swiss-Prot protein existence level 1. From Homo sapiens (Human).
   8409..9128    +  CDS            EGFP: the original enhanced GFP (Yang et al., 1996) mammalian codon-optimized
   9149..9232    +  CDS            large T antigen (fragment): large T antigen from SV40 (simian virus 40)
   9255..9336    +  polyA_signal   SV40 poly(A) signal: SV40 polyadenylation signal
   9343..9567    -  polyA_signal   bGH poly(A) signal: bovine growth hormone polyadenylation signal
   9605..10204   -  CDS            PuroR: puromycin N-acetyltransferase; pac from Streptomyces alboniger; confers resistance to puromycin
  10291..10316   -  misc_feature   SA: splice acceptor site
  10323..11126   -  misc_feature   HA-L: left homology arm from the adeno-associated virus integration site (AAVS1) within intron 1 of the human PPP1R12C gene
  11161..11179   -  promoter       T3 promoter: promoter for bacteriophage T3 RNA polymerase
  11222..11244   -  protein_bind   lac operator (fragment): The lac repressor binds to the lac operator to inhibit transcription in E. coli. This inhibition can be relieved by adding lactose or isopropyl-β-D-thiogalactopyranoside (IPTG). lac repressor encoded by lacI
  11248..11278   -  promoter       lac promoter: promoter for the E. coli lac operon
  11293..11314   -  protein_bind   CAP binding site: CAP binding activates transcription in the presence of cAMP. E. coli catabolite activator protein
  11327..11419   -  CDS            lacI (fragment): lac repressor; lacI; The lac repressor binds to the lac operator to inhibit transcription in E. coli. This inhibition can be relieved by adding lactose or isopropyl-β-D-thiogalactopyranoside (IPTG).
  11602..12190   -  rep_origin     ori: high-copy-number ColE1/pMB1/pBR322/pUC origin of replication
  12261..12313   +  promoter       AmpR promoter (fragment): bla
  12314..13174   +  CDS            AmpR: β-lactamase; bla; confers resistance to ampicillin, carbenicillin, and related antibiotics
  13267..13326   -  promoter       AmpR promoter (fragment): bla
  13353..13403   +  misc_feature   bom (fragment): basis of mobility region from pBR322
  13424..14218   -  CDS            NeoR/KanR: aminoglycoside phosphotransferase from Tn5; aph(3')-II (or nptII); confers resistance to neomycin, kanamycin, and G418 (Geneticin®)
  14250..14519   -  CDS            tnpA (fragment): TN5P_ECOLX - Also known as tnp. Experimental evidence at protein level: Swiss-Prot protein existence level 1. Mediates transposition of transposon Tn5 by a 'cut and paste' mechanism. First, the monomeric transposase binds the 19 bp inverted DNA repeats flanking the transposon. Then, dimerization of the DNA- bound transposase creates a synaptic DNA complex. After nicking of the first DNA strand, excision of the transposon proceeds through a series of intermediates. The transposase then mediates the insertion of the transposon at a new site by strand transfer. The activity of the wild- type tran
  14567..14870   -  CDS            ccdB (fragment): CcdB, a bacterial toxin that poisons DNA gyrase; ccdB; Plasmids containing the ccdB gene cannot be propagated in standard E. coli strains.
