[The description below was written by a language model from this plasmid's Addgene catalogue record and pLannotate feature annotations shown in this document.]
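Description:
pAAVS1-TRE-MA4-GFP is a roughly 14.9 kb mammalian expression and donor plasmid built on the AAVS1 SA-2A-puro-pA backbone, which was designed for homology-directed insertion into the AAVS1 safe-harbour locus in intron 1 of human PPP1R12C. It is propagated in E. coli from a high-copy ColE1/pUC origin under ampicillin selection. The bacterial portion also carries an annotated Tn5 NeoR/KanR gene plus remnants of earlier cloning vectors (ccdB, lacZα, lacI and tnpA fragments, lac promoter/operator, T7 and T3 promoters) that play no stated role here.

Between the left and right AAVS1 homology arms sit two cassettes in opposite orientations. The first is the backbone's promoterless selection unit: a splice acceptor followed by the puromycin N-acetyltransferase gene and a bGH polyadenylation signal. This gene-trap arrangement yields puromycin resistance when it is spliced into the PPP1R12C transcript after correct targeting. The second is the payload, in which the tight TRE promoter (seven tet operators upstream of a minimal CMV promoter) drives a FLAG-tagged human MLL-AF4 fusion. The fusion consists of an N-terminal KMT2A (MLL) portion joined to an AFF1 (AF4) portion, followed by EGFP and an SV40 poly(A) signal. The catalogue lists GFP as a C-terminal tag, but the purpose field speaks of "MLL-AF4 and GFP expression". No linker or 2A element is annotated in the short gap before EGFP, so the exact junction is not resolved by the record.

Expression requires doxycycline and a separately supplied rtTA. The record states the plasmid was used with a CAG-rtTA construct to produce engraftable hematopoietic stem cells from human iPSCs. The depositor and sequencing-derived records agree in feature content, differing only in start position and by a few bases.
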