Addgene plasmid #114380: pAAVS1-TRE-MA4-GFP
Purpose: Doxycycline inducible MLL-AF4 and GFP expression. The construct has been used with CAG-rtTA for making engraftable iPSC derived HSCs.
Depositing lab: Yuet Wai Kan. Depositing organization: University of California, San Francisco (UCSF). Publication: Respecifying human iPSC-derived blood cells into highly engraftable hematopoietic stem and progenitor cells with a single factor. Tan YT, Ye L, Xie F, Beyer AI, Muench MO, Wang J, Chen Z, Liu H, Chen SJ, Kan YW. Proc Natl Acad Sci U S A. 2018 Feb 27;115(9):2180-2185. doi: 10.1073/pnas.1718446115. Epub 2018 Jan 31. PubMed 29386396.
Backbone
  Vector backbone: AAVS1 SA-2A-puro-pA
  Backbone manufacturer: Rudolf Jaenisch, Addgene Plasmid #22075
  Backbone size w/o insert (bp): 6602
  Modifications to backbone: This construct contains AAVS1 homology arms, but they don't affect the inserted gene expression.
  Vector type: Mammalian Expression
  Selectable markers: Puromycin
Growth in bacteria
  Bacterial resistance: Ampicillin, 100 μg/mL
  Growth temperature: 37°C
  Growth strain: DH5alpha
  Copy number: High Copy
Gene/Insert
  Gene/Insert name: MLL-AF4 fusion gene
  Species: H. sapiens (human)
  Insert size (bp): 8267
  Entrez Gene: AFF1 (a.k.a. AF4, FEL, MLLT2, PBM1)
  Promoter: TRE
  Tag / fusion protein: GFP (C terminal on insert)
  Cloning method: Restriction Enzyme; 5′ cloning site Sal I (destroyed during cloning); 3′ cloning site Sal I (destroyed during cloning)
  Sequencing primers: 5′ gcatcgcattgtctgagtaggt; 3′ gcaaaccttagaggttctggcaaggaga
Terms and licenses: Academic/Nonprofit Terms; Industry Terms: Not Available to Industry
How to cite: pAAVS1-TRE-MA4-GFP was a gift from Yuet Wai Kan (Addgene plasmid # 114380 ; http://n2t.net/addgene:114380 ; RRID:Addgene_114380)
